>Addgene plasmid #107317 | pCSD_1xNLS-SaCas9-1xNLS-3xHA-1xNLS | depositor full sequence | sequence record 202487 | pCSD_1xNLS-SaCas9-1xNLS-3xHA-1xNLS sequence 7586 bps
ACCGCCATTCTGCCTGGGGACGTCGGAGCAAGCTTGATTTAGGTGACACTATAGAATACAAGCTACTTGT
TCTTTTTGCAGGATCCCATCGATTCGAATTCAAGGATCAACAAGTTTGTACAAAAAAGCAGGCTGGCGCC
ACCATGGGACGTACGGCCCCAAAGAAGAAGCGGAAGGTCGGTATCCACGGAGTCCCAGCAGCCAAGCGGA
ACTACATCCTGGGCCTGGACATCGGCATCACCAGCGTGGGCTACGGCATCATCGACTACGAGACACGGGA
CGTGATCGATGCCGGCGTGCGGCTGTTCAAAGAGGCCAACGTGGAAAACAACGAGGGCAGGCGGAGCAAG
AGAGGCGCCAGAAGGCTGAAGCGGCGGAGGCGGCATAGAATCCAGAGAGTGAAGAAGCTGCTGTTCGACT
ACAACCTGCTGACCGACCACAGCGAGCTGAGCGGCATCAACCCCTACGAGGCCAGAGTGAAGGGCCTGAG
CCAGAAGCTGAGCGAGGAAGAGTTCTCTGCCGCCCTGCTGCACCTGGCCAAGAGAAGAGGCGTGCACAAC
GTGAACGAGGTGGAAGAGGACACCGGCAACGAGCTGTCCACCAAAGAGCAGATCAGCCGGAACAGCAAGG
CCCTGGAAGAGAAATACGTGGCCGAACTGCAGCTGGAACGGCTGAAGAAAGACGGCGAAGTGCGGGGCAG
CATCAACAGATTCAAGACCAGCGACTACGTGAAAGAAGCCAAACAGCTGCTGAAGGTGCAGAAGGCCTAC
CACCAGCTGGACCAGAGCTTCATCGACACCTACATCGACCTGCTGGAAACCCGGCGGACCTACTATGAGG
GACCTGGCGAGGGCAGCCCCTTCGGCTGGAAGGACATCAAAGAATGGTACGAGATGCTGATGGGCCACTG
CACCTACTTCCCCGAGGAACTGCGGAGCGTGAAGTACGCCTACAACGCCGACCTGTACAACGCCCTGAAC
GACCTGAACAATCTCGTGATCACCAGGGACGAGAACGAGAAGCTGGAATATTACGAGAAGTTCCAGATCA
TCGAGAACGTGTTCAAGCAGAAGAAGAAGCCCACCCTGAAGCAGATCGCCAAAGAAATCCTCGTGAACGA
AGAGGATATTAAGGGCTACAGAGTGACCAGCACCGGCAAGCCCGAGTTCACCAACCTGAAGGTGTACCAC
GACATCAAGGACATTACCGCCCGGAAAGAGATTATTGAGAACGCCGAGCTGCTGGATCAGATTGCCAAGA
TCCTGACCATCTACCAGAGCAGCGAGGACATCCAGGAAGAACTGACCAATCTGAACTCCGAGCTGACCCA
GGAAGAGATCGAGCAGATCTCTAATCTGAAGGGCTATACCGGCACCCACAACCTGAGCCTGAAGGCCATC
AACCTGATCCTGGACGAGCTGTGGCACACCAACGACAACCAGATCGCTATCTTCAACCGGCTGAAGCTGG
TGCCCAAGAAGGTGGACCTGTCCCAGCAGAAAGAGATCCCCACCACCCTGGTGGACGACTTCATCCTGAG
CCCCGTCGTGAAGAGAAGCTTCATCCAGAGCATCAAAGTGATCAACGCCATCATCAAGAAGTACGGCCTG
CCCAACGACATCATTATCGAGCTGGCCCGCGAGAAGAACTCCAAGGACGCCCAGAAAATGATCAACGAGA
TGCAGAAGCGGAACCGGCAGACCAACGAGCGGATCGAGGAAATCATCCGGACCACCGGCAAAGAGAACGC
CAAGTACCTGATCGAGAAGATCAAGCTGCACGACATGCAGGAAGGCAAGTGCCTGTACAGCCTGGAAGCC
ATCCCTCTGGAAGATCTGCTGAACAACCCCTTCAACTATGAGGTGGACCACATCATCCCCAGAAGCGTGT
CCTTCGACAACAGCTTCAACAACAAGGTGCTCGTGAAGCAGGAAGAAAACAGCAAGAAGGGCAACCGGAC
CCCATTCCAGTACCTGAGCAGCAGCGACAGCAAGATCAGCTACGAAACCTTCAAGAAGCACATCCTGAAT
CTGGCCAAGGGCAAGGGCAGAATCAGCAAGACCAAGAAAGAGTATCTGCTGGAAGAACGGGACATCAACA
GGTTCTCCGTGCAGAAAGACTTCATCAACCGGAACCTGGTGGATACCAGATACGCCACCAGAGGCCTGAT
GAACCTGCTGCGGAGCTACTTCAGAGTGAACAACCTGGACGTGAAAGTGAAGTCCATCAATGGCGGCTTC
ACCAGCTTTCTGCGGCGGAAGTGGAAGTTTAAGAAAGAGCGGAACAAGGGGTACAAGCACCACGCCGAGG
ACGCCCTGATCATTGCCAACGCCGATTTCATCTTCAAAGAGTGGAAGAAACTGGACAAGGCCAAAAAAGT
GATGGAAAACCAGATGTTCGAGGAAAAGCAGGCCGAGAGCATGCCCGAGATCGAAACCGAGCAGGAGTAC
AAAGAGATCTTCATCACCCCCCACCAGATCAAGCACATTAAGGACTTCAAGGACTACAAGTACAGCCACC
GGGTGGACAAGAAGCCTAATAGAGAGCTGATTAACGACACCCTGTACTCCACCCGGAAGGACGACAAGGG
CAACACCCTGATCGTGAACAATCTGAACGGCCTGTACGACAAGGACAATGACAAGCTGAAAAAGCTGATC
AACAAGAGCCCCGAAAAGCTGCTGATGTACCACCACGACCCCCAGACCTACCAGAAACTGAAGCTGATTA
TGGAACAGTACGGCGACGAGAAGAATCCCCTGTACAAGTACTACGAGGAAACCGGGAACTACCTGACCAA
GTACTCCAAAAAGGACAACGGCCCCGTGATCAAGAAGATTAAGTATTACGGCAACAAACTGAACGCCCAT
CTGGACATCACCGACGACTACCCCAACAGCAGAAACAAGGTCGTGAAGCTGTCCCTGAAGCCCTACAGAT
TCGACGTGTACCTGGACAATGGCGTGTACAAGTTCGTGACCGTGAAGAATCTGGATGTGATCAAAAAAGA
AAACTACTACGAAGTGAATAGCAAGTGCTATGAGGAAGCTAAGAAGCTGAAGAAGATCAGCAACCAGGCC
GAGTTTATCGCCTCCTTCTACAACAACGATCTGATCAAGATCAACGGCGAGCTGTATAGAGTGATCGGCG
TGAACAACGACCTGCTGAACCGGATCGAAGTGAACATGATCGACATCACCTACCGCGAGTACCTGGAAAA
CATGAACGACAAGAGGCCCCCCAGGATCATTAAGACAATCGCCTCCAAGACCCAGAGCATTAAGAAGTAC
AGCACAGACATTCTGGGCAACCTGTATGAAGTGAAATCTAAGAAGCACCCTCAGATCATCAAAAAGGGCA
AAAGGCCGGGCACCGGCGGGCCCAAGAAGAAGAGGAAGGTATACCCATACGATGTTCCTGACTATGCGGG
CTATCCCTATGACGTCCCGGACTATGCAGGATCGTATCCTTATGACGTTCCAGATTACGCTGGATCCGCC
GCTCCGGCAGCTAAGAAAAAGAAACTGGATTTCGAATCCGGATAAGCGGCCGCCTCGAGATATCTAGACC
CAGCTTTCTTGTACAAAGTGGTTGATCCTCTCGAGCCTCTAGAACTATAGTGAGTCGTATTACGTAGATC
CAGACATGATAAGATACATTGATGAGTTTGGACAAACCACAACTAGAATGCAGTGAAAAAAATGCTTTAT
TTGTGAAATTTGTGATGCTATTGCTTTATTTGTAACCATTATAAGCTGCAATAAACAAGTTAACAACAAC
AATTGCATTCATTTTATGTTTCAGGTTCAGGGGGAGGTGTGGGAGGTTTTTTAATTCGCGGCCGCGGCGC
CAATGCATTGGGCCCGGTACCCAGCTTTTGTTCCCTTTAGTGAGGGTTAATTGCGCGCTTGGCGTAATCA
TGGTCATAGCTGTTTCCTGTGTGAAATTGTTATCCGCTCACAATTCCACACAACATACGAGCCGGAAGCA
TAAAGTGTAAAGCCTGGGGTGCCTAATGAGTGAGCTAACTCACATTAATTGCGTTGCGCTCACTGCCCGC
TTTCCAGTCGGGAAACCTGTCGTGCCAGCTGCATTAATGAATCGGCCAACGCGCGGGGAGAGGCGGTTTG
CGTATTGGGCGCTCTTCCGCTTCCTCGCTCACTGACTCGCTGCGCTCGGTCGTTCGGCTGCGGCGAGCGG
TATCAGCTCACTCAAAGGCGGTAATACGGTTATCCACAGAATCAGGGGATAACGCAGGAAAGAACATGTG
AGCAAAAGGCCAGCAAAAGGCCAGGAACCGTAAAAAGGCCGCGTTGCTGGCGTTTTTCCATAGGCTCCGC
CCCCCTGACGAGCATCACAAAAATCGACGCTCAAGTCAGAGGTGGCGAAACCCGACAGGACTATAAAGAT
ACCAGGCGTTTCCCCCTGGAAGCTCCCTCGTGCGCTCTCCTGTTCCGACCCTGCCGCTTACCGGATACCT
GTCCGCCTTTCTCCCTTCGGGAAGCGTGGCGCTTTCTCATAGCTCACGCTGTAGGTATCTCAGTTCGGTG
TAGGTCGTTCGCTCCAAGCTGGGCTGTGTGCACGAACCCCCCGTTCAGCCCGACCGCTGCGCCTTATCCG
GTAACTATCGTCTTGAGTCCAACCCGGTAAGACACGACTTATCGCCACTGGCAGCAGCCACTGGTAACAG
GATTAGCAGAGCGAGGTATGTAGGCGGTGCTACAGAGTTCTTGAAGTGGTGGCCTAACTACGGCTACACT
AGAAGGACAGTATTTGGTATCTGCGCTCTGCTGAAGCCAGTTACCTTCGGAAAAAGAGTTGGTAGCTCTT
GATCCGGCAAACAAACCACCGCTGGTAGCGGTGGTTTTTTTGTTTGCAAGCAGCAGATTACGCGCAGAAA
AAAAGGATCTCAAGAAGATCCTTTGATCTTTTCTACGGGGTCTGACGCTCAGTGGAACGAAAACTCACGT
TAAGGGATTTTGGTCATGAGATTATCAAAAAGGATCTTCACCTAGATCCTTTTAAATTAAAAATGAAGTT
TTAAATCAATCTAAAGTATATATGAGTAAACTTGGTCTGACAGTTACCAATGCTTAATCAGTGAGGCACC
TATCTCAGCGATCTGTCTATTTCGTTCATCCATAGTTGCCTGACTCCCCGTCGTGTAGATAACTACGATA
CGGGAGGGCTTACCATCTGGCCCCAGTGCTGCAATGATACCGCGAGACCCACGCTCACCGGCTCCAGATT
TATCAGCAATAAACCAGCCAGCCGGAAGGGCCGAGCGCAGAAGTGGTCCTGCAACTTTATCCGCCTCCAT
CCAGTCTATTAATTGTTGCCGGGAAGCTAGAGTAAGTAGTTCGCCAGTTAATAGTTTGCGCAACGTTGTT
GCCATTGCTACAGGCATCGTGGTGTCACGCTCGTCGTTTGGTATGGCTTCATTCAGCTCCGGTTCCCAAC
GATCAAGGCGAGTTACATGATCCCCCATGTTGTGCAAAAAAGCGGTTAGCTCCTTCGGTCCTCCGATCGT
TGTCAGAAGTAAGTTGGCCGCAGTGTTATCACTCATGGTTATGGCAGCACTGCATAATTCTCTTACTGTC
ATGCCATCCGTAAGATGCTTTTCTGTGACTGGTGAGTACTCAACCAAGTCATTCTGAGAATAGTGTATGC
GGCGACCGAGTTGCTCTTGCCCGGCGTCAATACGGGATAATACCGCGCCACATAGCAGAACTTTAAAAGT
GCTCATCATTGGAAAACGTTCTTCGGGGCGAAAACTCTCAAGGATCTTACCGCTGTTGAGATCCAGTTCG
ATGTAACCCACTCGTGCACCCAACTGATCTTCAGCATCTTTTACTTTCACCAGCGTTTCTGGGTGAGCAA
AAACAGGAAGGCAAAATGCCGCAAAAAAGGGAATAAGGGCGACACGGAAATGTTGAATACTCATACTCTT
CCTTTTTCAATATTATTGAAGCATTTATCAGGGTTATTGTCTCATGAGCGGATACATATTTGAATGTATT
TAGAAAAATAAACAAATAGGGGTTCCGCGCACATTTCCCCGAAAAGTGCCACCTAAATTGTAAGCGTTAA
TATTTTGTTAAAATTCGCGTTAAATTTTTGTTAAATCAGCTCATTTTTTAACCAATAGGCCGAAATCGGC
AAAATCCCTTATAAATCAAAAGAATAGACCGAGATAGGGT
[37 nt withheld, positions 6201-6237]
AAAGAACGTGGACTCCAACGTCAAAGG
[49 nt withheld, positions 6265-6313]
T
[91 nt withheld, positions 6315-6405]
G
[124 nt withheld, positions 6407-6530]
CCCATTCGCCATTCAGGCTGCGCAACTGTTGGGAAGGGCGATCGGTGCGGGCCTCTTCGCTATTACGCCA
GTCGACCATAGCCAATTCAATATGGCGTATATGGACTCATGCCAATTCAATATGGTGGATCTGGACCTGT
GCCAATTCAATATGGCGTATATGGACTCGTGCCAATTCAATATGGTGGATCTGGACCCCAGCCAATTCAA
TATGGCGGACTTGGCACCATGCCAATTCAATATGGCGGACTTGGCACTGTGCCAACTGGGGAGGGGTCTA
CTTGGCACGGTGCCAAGTTTGAGGAGGGGTCTTGGCCCTGTGCCAAGTCCGCCATATTGAATTGGCATGG
TGCCAATAATGGCGGCCATATTGGCTATATGCCAGGATCAATATATAGGCAATATCCAATATGGCCCTAT
GCCAATATGGCTATTGGCCAGGTTCAATACTATGTATTGGCCCTATGCCATATAGTATTCCATATATGGG
TTTTCCTATTGACGTAGATAGCCCCTCCCAATGGGCGGTCCCATATACCATATATGGGGCTTCCTAATAC
CGCCCATAGCCACTCCCCCATTGACGTCAATGGTCTCTATATATGGTCTTTCCTATTGACGTCATATGGG
CGGTCCTATTGACGTATATGGCGCCTCCCCCATTGACGTCAATTACGGTAAATGGCCCGCCTGGCTCAAT
GCCCATTGACGTCAATAGGACCACCCACCATTGACGTCAATGGGATGGCTCATTGCCCATTCATATCCGT
TCTCACGCCCCCTATTGACGTCAATGACGGTAAATGGCCCACTTGGCAGTACATCAATATCTATTAATAG
TAACTTGGCAAGTACATTACTATTGGAAGGACGCCAGGGTACATTGGCAGTACTCCCATTGACGTCAATG
GCGGTAAATGGCCCGCGATGGCTGCCAAGTACATCCCCATTGACGTCAATGGGGAGGGGCAATGACGCAA
ATGGGCGTTCCATTGACGTAAATGGGCGGTAGGCGTGCCTAATGGGAGGTCTATATAAGCAATGCTCGTT
TAGGGA
Features (pLannotate 1.2.2; 18 found; start..end, strand, type, name):
     37..55      +  promoter       SP6 promoter: promoter for bacteriophage SP6 RNA polymerase
    110..134     +  protein_bind   attB1: mutant version of attB; recombination site for the Gateway® BP reaction BP Clonase™
    204..3359    +  CDS            cas9: CAS9_STAAU - Experimental evidence at protein level: Swiss-Prot protein existence level 1. CRISPR (clustered regularly interspaced short palindromic repeat) is an adaptive immune system that provides protection against mobile genetic elements (viruses, transposable elements and conjugative plasmids). CRISPR clusters contain spacers, sequences complementary to antecedent mobile elements, and target invading nucleic acids. CRISPR clusters are transcribed and processed into CRISPR RNA (crRNA). In type II CRISPR systems correct processing of pre-crRNA requires a trans- encoded small RNA (tracrRNA)
   3402..3491    +  CDS            3xHA: three tandem HA epitope tags
   3568..3592    -  protein_bind   attB2: mutant version of attB; recombination site for the Gateway® BP reaction BP Clonase™
   3615..3632    -  promoter       T7 promoter (fragment): promoter for bacteriophage T7 RNA polymerase
   3637..3771    -  polyA_signal   SV40 poly(A) signal: SV40 polyadenylation signal
   3884..3902    -  promoter       T3 promoter: promoter for bacteriophage T3 RNA polymerase
   3947..3963    -  protein_bind   lac operator: The lac repressor binds to the lac operator to inhibit transcription in E. coli. This inhibition can be relieved by adding lactose or isopropyl-β-D-thiogalactopyranoside (IPTG). lac repressor encoded by lacI
   3971..4001    -  promoter       lac promoter: promoter for the E. coli lac operon
   4016..4037    -  protein_bind   CAP binding site: CAP binding activates transcription in the presence of cAMP. E. coli catabolite activator protein
   4050..4142    -  CDS            lacI (fragment): lac repressor; lacI; The lac repressor binds to the lac operator to inhibit transcription in E. coli. This inhibition can be relieved by adding lactose or isopropyl-β-D-thiogalactopyranoside (IPTG).
   4325..4913    -  rep_origin     ori: high-copy-number ColE1/pMB1/pBR322/pUC origin of replication
   5084..5944    -  CDS            AmpR: β-lactamase; bla; confers resistance to ampicillin, carbenicillin, and related antibiotics
   5945..6049    -  promoter       AmpR promoter: bla
   6102..6530    -  rep_origin     f1 ori (sequence partly withheld): f1 bacteriophage origin of replication; arrow indicates direction of (+) strand synthesis
   6535..6601    -  CDS            lacZα (fragment): LacZα fragment of β-galactosidase; lacZ fragment
   6604..2       +  promoter       CMV IE94 promoter (across the origin): enhancer/promoter region of simian cytomegalovirus major immediate early transcription unit IE94
