>Addgene plasmid #107317 | pCSD_1xNLS-SaCas9-1xNLS-3xHA-1xNLS | addgene full sequence | sequence record 204651 | Addgene NGS Result
AACCGCCATTCTGCCTGGGGACGTCGGAGCAAGCTTGATTTAGGTGACACTATAGAATACAAGCTACTTG
TTCTTTTTGCAGGATCCCATCGATTCGAATTCAAGGATCAACAAGTTTGTACAAAAAAGCAGGCTGGCGC
CACCATGGGACGTACGGCCCCAAAGAAGAAGCGGAAGGTCGGTATCCACGGAGTCCCAGCAGCCAAGCGG
AACTACATCCTGGGCCTGGACATCGGCATCACCAGCGTGGGCTACGGCATCATCGACTACGAGACACGGG
ACGTGATCGATGCCGGCGTGCGGCTGTTCAAAGAGGCCAACGTGGAAAACAACGAGGGCAGGCGGAGCAA
GAGAGGCGCCAGAAGGCTGAAGCGGCGGAGGCGGCATAGAATCCAGAGAGTGAAGAAGCTGCTGTTCGAC
TACAACCTGCTGACCGACCACAGCGAGCTGAGCGGCATCAACCCCTACGAGGCCAGAGTGAAGGGCCTGA
GCCAGAAGCTGAGCGAGGAAGAGTTCTCTGCCGCCCTGCTGCACCTGGCCAAGAGAAGAGGCGTGCACAA
CGTGAACGAGGTGGAAGAGGACACCGGCAACGAGCTGTCCACCAAAGAGCAGATCAGCCGGAACAGCAAG
GCCCTGGAAGAGAAATACGTGGCCGAACTGCAGCTGGAACGGCTGAAGAAAGACGGCGAAGTGCGGGGCA
GCATCAACAGATTCAAGACCAGCGACTACGTGAAAGAAGCCAAACAGCTGCTGAAGGTGCAGAAGGCCTA
CCACCAGCTGGACCAGAGCTTCATCGACACCTACATCGACCTGCTGGAAACCCGGCGGACCTACTATGAG
GGACCTGGCGAGGGCAGCCCCTTCGGCTGGAAGGACATCAAAGAATGGTACGAGATGCTGATGGGCCACT
GCACCTACTTCCCCGAGGAACTGCGGAGCGTGAAGTACGCCTACAACGCCGACCTGTACAACGCCCTGAA
CGACCTGAACAATCTCGTGATCACCAGGGACGAGAACGAGAAGCTGGAATATTACGAGAAGTTCCAGATC
ATCGAGAACGTGTTCAAGCAGAAGAAGAAGCCCACCCTGAAGCAGATCGCCAAAGAAATCCTCGTGAACG
AAGAGGATATTAAGGGCTACAGAGTGACCAGCACCGGCAAGCCCGAGTTCACCAACCTGAAGGTGTACCA
CGACATCAAGGACATTACCGCCCGGAAAGAGATTATTGAGAACGCCGAGCTGCTGGATCAGATTGCCAAG
ATCCTGACCATCTACCAGAGCAGCGAGGACATCCAGGAAGAACTGACCAATCTGAACTCCGAGCTGACCC
AGGAAGAGATCGAGCAGATCTCTAATCTGAAGGGCTATACCGGCACCCACAACCTGAGCCTGAAGGCCAT
CAACCTGATCCTGGACGAGCTGTGGCACACCAACGACAACCAGATCGCTATCTTCAACCGGCTGAAGCTG
GTGCCCAAGAAGGTGGACCTGTCCCAGCAGAAAGAGATCCCCACCACCCTGGTGGACGACTTCATCCTGA
GCCCCGTCGTGAAGAGAAGCTTCATCCAGAGCATCAAAGTGATCAACGCCATCATCAAGAAGTACGGCCT
GCCCAACGACATCATTATCGAGCTGGCCCGCGAGAAGAACTCCAAGGACGCCCAGAAAATGATCAACGAG
ATGCAGAAGCGGAACCGGCAGACCAACGAGCGGATCGAGGAAATCATCCGGACCACCGGCAAAGAGAACG
CCAAGTACCTGATCGAGAAGATCAAGCTGCACGACATGCAGGAAGGCAAGTGCCTGTACAGCCTGGAAGC
CATCCCTCTGGAAGATCTGCTGAACAACCCCTTCAACTATGAGGTGGACCACATCATCCCCAGAAGCGTG
TCCTTCGACAACAGCTTCAACAACAAGGTGCTCGTGAAGCAGGAAGAAAACAGCAAGAAGGGCAACCGGA
CCCCATTCCAGTACCTGAGCAGCAGCGACAGCAAGATCAGCTACGAAACCTTCAAGAAGCACATCCTGAA
TCTGGCCAAGGGCAAGGGCAGAATCAGCAAGACCAAGAAAGAGTATCTGCTGGAAGAACGGGACATCAAC
AGGTTCTCCGTGCAGAAAGACTTCATCAACCGGAACCTGGTGGATACCAGATACGCCACCAGAGGCCTGA
TGAACCTGCTGCGGAGCTACTTCAGAGTGAACAACCTGGACGTGAAAGTGAAGTCCATCAATGGCGGCTT
CACCAGCTTTCTGCGGCGGAAGTGGAAGTTTAAGAAAGAGCGGAACAAGGGGTACAAGCACCACGCCGAG
GACGCCCTGATCATTGCCAACGCCGATTTCATCTTCAAAGAGTGGAAGAAACTGGACAAGGCCAAAAAAG
TGATGGAAAACCAGATGTTCGAGGAAAAGCAGGCCGAGAGCATGCCCGAGATCGAAACCGAGCAGGAGTA
CAAAGAGATCTTCATCACCCCCCACCAGATCAAGCACATTAAGGACTTCAAGGACTACAAGTACAGCCAC
CGGGTGGACAAGAAGCCTAATAGAGAGCTGATTAACGACACCCTGTACTCCACCCGGAAGGACGACAAGG
GCAACACCCTGATCGTGAACAATCTGAACGGCCTGTACGACAAGGACAATGACAAGCTGAAAAAGCTGAT
CAACAAGAGCCCCGAAAAGCTGCTGATGTACCACCACGACCCCCAGACCTACCAGAAACTGAAGCTGATT
ATGGAACAGTACGGCGACGAGAAGAATCCCCTGTACAAGTACTACGAGGAAACCGGGAACTACCTGACCA
AGTACTCCAAAAAGGACAACGGCCCCGTGATCAAGAAGATTAAGTATTACGGCAACAAACTGAACGCCCA
TCTGGACATCACCGACGACTACCCCAACAGCAGAAACAAGGTCGTGAAGCTGTCCCTGAAGCCCTACAGA
TTCGACGTGTACCTGGACAATGGCGTGTACAAGTTCGTGACCGTGAAGAATCTGGATGTGATCAAAAAAG
AAAACTACTACGAAGTGAATAGCAAGTGCTATGAGGAAGCTAAGAAGCTGAAGAAGATCAGCAACCAGGC
CGAGTTTATCGCCTCCTTCTACAACAACGATCTGATCAAGATCAACGGCGAGCTGTATAGAGTGATCGGC
GTGAACAACGACCTGCTGAACCGGATCGAAGTGAACATGATCGACATCACCTACCGCGAGTACCTGGAAA
ACATGAACGACAAGAGGCCCCCCAGGATCATTAAGACAATCGCCTCCAAGACCCAGAGCATTAAGAAGTA
CAGCACAGACATTCTGGGCAACCTGTATGAAGTGAAATCTAAGAAGCACCCTCAGATCATCAAAAAGGGC
AAAAGGCCGGGCACCGGCGGGCCCAAGAAGAAGAGGAAGGTATACCCATACGATGTTCCTGACTATGCGG
GCTATCCCTATGACGTCCCGGACTATGCAGGATCGTATCCTTATGACGTTCCAGATTACGCTGGATCCGC
CGCTCCGGCAGCTAAGAAAAAGAAACTGGATTTCGAATCCGGATAAGCGGCCGCCTCGAGATATCTAGAC
CCAGCTTTCTTGTACAAAGTGGTTGATCCTCTCGAGCCTCTAGAACTATAGTGAGTCGTATTACGTAGAT
CCAGACATGATAAGATACATTGATGAGTTTGGACAAACCACAACTAGAATGCAGTGAAAAAAATGCTTTA
TTTGTGAAATTTGTGATGCTATTGCTTTATTTGTAACCATTATAAGCTGCAATAAACAAGTTAACAACAA
CAATTGCATTCATTTTATGTTTCAGGTTCAGGGGGAGGTGTGGGAGGTTTTTTAATTCGCGGCCGCGGCG
CCAATGCATTGGGCCCGGTACCCAGCTTTTGTTCCCTTTAGTGAGGGTTAATTGCGCGCTTGGCGTAATC
ATGGTCATAGCTGTTTCCTGTGTGAAATTGTTATCCGCTCACAATTCCACACAACATACGAGCCGGGAGC
ATAAAGTGTAAAGCCTGGGGTGCCTAATGAGTGAGCTAACTCACATTAATTGCGTTGCGCTCACTGCCCG
CTTTCCAGTCGGGAAACCTGTCGTGCCAGCTGCATTAATGAATCGGCCAACGCGCGGGGAGAGGCGGTTT
GCGTATTGGGCGCTCTTCCGCTTCCTCGCTCACTGACTCGCTGCGCTCGGTCGTTCGGCTGCGGCGAGCG
GTATCAGCTCACTCAAAGGCGGTAATACGGTTATCCACAGAATCAGGGGATAACGCAGGAAAGAACATGT
GAGCAAAAGGCCAGCAAAAGGCCAGGAACCGTAAAAAGGCCGCGTTGCTGGCGTTTTTCCATAGGCTCCG
CCCCCCTGACGAGCATCACAAAAATCGACGCTCAAGTCAGAGGTGGCGAAACCCGACAGGACTATAAAGA
TACCAGGCGTTTCCCCCTGGAAGCTCCCTCGTGCGCTCTCCTGTTCCGACCCTGCCGCTTACCGGATACC
TGTCCGCCTTTCTCCCTTCGGGAAGCGTGGCGCTTTCTCATAGCTCACGCTGTAGGTATCTCAGTTCGGT
GTAGGTCGTTCGCTCCAAGCTGGGCTGTGTGCACGAACCCCCCGTTCAGCCCGACCGCTGCGCCTTATCC
GGTAACTATCGTCTTGAGTCCAACCCGGTAAGACACGACTTATCGCCACTGGCAGCAGCCACTGGTAACA
GGATTAGCAGAGCGAGGTATGTAGGCGGTGCTACAGAGTTCTTGAAGTGGTGGCCTAACTACGGCTACAC
TAGAAGAACAGTATTTGGTATCTGCGCTCTGCTGAAGCCAGTTACCTTCGGAAAAAGAGTTGGTAGCTCT
TGATCCGGCAAACAAACCACCGCTGGTAGCGGTGGTTTTTTTGTTTGCAAGCAGCAGATTACGCGCAGAA
AAAAAGGATCTCAAGAAGATCCTTTGATCTTTTCTACGGGGTCTGACGCTCAGTGGAACGAAAACTCACG
TTAAGGGATTTTGGTCATGAGATTATCAAAAAGGATCTTCACCTAGATCCTTTTAAATTAAAAATGAAGT
TTTAAATCAATCTAAAGTATATATGAGTAAACTTGGTCTGACAGTTACCAATGCTTAATCAGTGAGGCAC
CTATCTCAGCGATCTGTCTATTTCGTTCATCCATAGTTGCCTGACTCCCCGTCGTGTAGATAACTACGAT
ACGGGAGGGCTTACCATCTGGCCCCAGTGCTGCAATGATACCGCGAGACCCACGCTCACCGGCTCCAGAT
TTATCAGCAATAAACCAGCCAGCCGGAAGGGCCGAGCGCAGAAGTGGTCCTGCAACTTTATCCGCCTCCA
TCCAGTCTATTAATTGTTGCCGGGAAGCTAGAGTAAGTAGTTCGCCAGTTAATAGTTTGCGCAACGTTGT
TGCCATTGCTACAGGCATCGTGGTGTCACGCTCGTCGTTTGGTATGGCTTCATTCAGCTCCGGTTCCCAA
CGATCAAGGCGAGTTACATGATCCCCCATGTTGTGCAAAAAAGCGGTTAGCTCCTTCGGTCCTCCGATCG
TTGTCAGAAGTAAGTTGGCCGCAGTGTTATCACTCATGGTTATGGCAGCACTGCATAATTCTCTTACTGT
CATGCCATCCGTAAGATGCTTTTCTGTGACTGGTGAGTACTCAACCAAGTCATTCTGAGAATAGTGTATG
CGGCGACCGAGTTGCTCTTGCCCGGCGTCAATACGGGATAATACCGCGCCACATAGCAGAACTTTAAAAG
TGCTCATCATTGGAAAACGTTCTTCGGGGCGAAAACTCTCAAGGATCTTACCGCTGTTGAGATCCAGTTC
GATGTAACCCACTCGTGCACCCAACTGATCTTCAGCATCTTTTACTTTCACCAGCGTTTCTGGGTGAGCA
AAAACAGGAAGGCAAAATGCCGCAAAAAAGGGAATAAGGGCGACACGGAAATGTTGAATACTCATACTCT
TCCTTTTTCAATATTATTGAAGCATTTATCAGGGTTATTGTCTCATGAGCGGATACATATTTGAATGTAT
TTAGAAAAATAAACAAATAGGGGTTCCGCGCACATTTCCCCGAAAAGTGCCACCTAAATTGTAAGCGTTA
ATATTTTGTTAAAATTCGCGTTAAATTTTTGTTAAATCAGCTCATTTTTTAACCAATAGGCCGAAATCGG
CAAAATCCCTTATAAATCAAAAGAATAGACCGAGATAGGGT
[37 nt withheld, positions 6202-6238]
AAAGAACGTGGACTCCAACGTCAAAGG
[49 nt withheld, positions 6266-6314]
T
[91 nt withheld, positions 6316-6406]
G
[124 nt withheld, positions 6408-6531]
CCCATTCGCCATTCAGGCTGCGCAACTGTTGGGAAGGGCGATCGGTGCGGGCCTCTTCGCTATTACGCCA
GTCGACCGCCAATTCAATATGGCGTATATGGACTCATGCCAATTCAATATGGTGGATCTGGACCTGTGCC
AATTCAATATGGCGTATATGGACTCGTGCCAATTCAATATGGTGGATCTGGACCCCAGCCAATTCAATAT
GGCGGACTTGGCACCATGCCAATTCAATATGGCGGACCTGGCACTGTGCCAACTGGGGAGGGGTCTACTT
GGCACGGTGCCAAGTTTGAGGAGGGGTCTTGGCCCTGTGCCAAGTCCGCCATATTGAATTGGCATGGTGC
CAATAATGGCGGCCATATTGGCTATATGCCAGGATCAATATATAGGCAATATCCAATATGGCCCTATGCC
AATATGGCTATTGGCCAGGTTCAATACTATGTATTGGCCCTATGCCATATAGTATTCCATATATGGGTTT
TCCTATTGACGTAGATAGCCCCTCCCAATGGGCGGTCCCATATACCATATATGGGGCTTCCTAATACCGC
CCATAGCCACTCCCCCATTGACGTCAATGGTCTCTATATATGGTCTTTCCTATTGACGTCATATGGGCGG
TCCTATTGACGTATATGGCGCCTCCCCCATTGACGTCAATTACGGTAAATGGCCCGCCTGGCTCAATGCC
CATTGACGTCAATAGGACCACCCACCATTGACGTCAATGGGATGGCTCATTGCCCATTCATATCCGTTCT
CACGCCCCCTATTGACGTCAATGACGGTAAATGGCCCACTTGGCAGTACATCAATATCTATTAATAGTAA
CTTGGCAAGTACATTACTATTGGAAGTACGCCAGGGTACATTGGCAGTACTCCCATTGACGTCAATGGCG
GTAAATGGCCCGCGATGGCTGCCAAGTACATCCCCATTGACGTCAATGGGGAGGGGCAATGACGCAAATG
GGCGTTCCATTGACGTAAATGGGCGGTAGGCGTGCCTAATGGGAGGTCTATATAAGCAATGCTCGTTTAG
GG
Features (pLannotate 1.2.2; 18 found; start..end, strand, type, name):
     38..56      +  promoter       SP6 promoter: promoter for bacteriophage SP6 RNA polymerase
    111..135     +  protein_bind   attB1: mutant version of attB; recombination site for the Gateway® BP reaction BP Clonase™
    205..3360    +  CDS            cas9: CAS9_STAAU - Experimental evidence at protein level: Swiss-Prot protein existence level 1. CRISPR (clustered regularly interspaced short palindromic repeat) is an adaptive immune system that provides protection against mobile genetic elements (viruses, transposable elements and conjugative plasmids). CRISPR clusters contain spacers, sequences complementary to antecedent mobile elements, and target invading nucleic acids. CRISPR clusters are transcribed and processed into CRISPR RNA (crRNA). In type II CRISPR systems correct processing of pre-crRNA requires a trans- encoded small RNA (tracrRNA)
   3403..3492    +  CDS            3xHA: three tandem HA epitope tags
   3569..3593    -  protein_bind   attB2: mutant version of attB; recombination site for the Gateway® BP reaction BP Clonase™
   3616..3633    -  promoter       T7 promoter (fragment): promoter for bacteriophage T7 RNA polymerase
   3638..3772    -  polyA_signal   SV40 poly(A) signal: SV40 polyadenylation signal
   3885..3903    -  promoter       T3 promoter: promoter for bacteriophage T3 RNA polymerase
   3948..3964    -  protein_bind   lac operator: The lac repressor binds to the lac operator to inhibit transcription in E. coli. This inhibition can be relieved by adding lactose or isopropyl-β-D-thiogalactopyranoside (IPTG). lac repressor encoded by lacI
   3972..4002    -  promoter       lac promoter: promoter for the E. coli lac operon
   4017..4038    -  protein_bind   CAP binding site: CAP binding activates transcription in the presence of cAMP. E. coli catabolite activator protein
   4051..4143    -  CDS            lacI (fragment): lac repressor; lacI; The lac repressor binds to the lac operator to inhibit transcription in E. coli. This inhibition can be relieved by adding lactose or isopropyl-β-D-thiogalactopyranoside (IPTG).
   4326..4914    -  rep_origin     ori: high-copy-number ColE1/pMB1/pBR322/pUC origin of replication
   5085..5945    -  CDS            AmpR: β-lactamase; bla; confers resistance to ampicillin, carbenicillin, and related antibiotics
   5946..6050    -  promoter       AmpR promoter: bla
   6103..6531    -  rep_origin     f1 ori (sequence partly withheld): f1 bacteriophage origin of replication; arrow indicates direction of (+) strand synthesis
   6536..6602    -  CDS            lacZα (fragment): LacZα fragment of β-galactosidase; lacZ fragment
   6609..3       +  promoter       CMV IE94 promoter (across the origin): enhancer/promoter region of simian cytomegalovirus major immediate early transcription unit IE94
