[The description below was written by a language model from this plasmid's Addgene catalogue record and pLannotate feature annotations shown in this document.]
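Description:
pCSD_1xNLS-SaCas9-1xNLS-3xHA-1xNLS is a mammalian expression plasmid of about 7.6 kb, built on the pCSDest2 backbone, that produces the Staphylococcus aureus Cas9 nuclease for CRISPR genome editing. It is maintained in E. coli through a high-copy ColE1/pUC-type origin and selected with ampicillin via the β-lactamase gene. An f1 phage origin and remnants of the lac promoter/operator, lacI and lacZα regions are carried over from the parental cloning vector and have no stated role in the construct's use.

The SaCas9 coding sequence is driven by the simian cytomegalovirus IE94 immediate-early enhancer/promoter, which spans the numbering origin of the circular map, and transcripts are terminated by an SV40 polyadenylation signal. According to the catalogue entry and the construct name, the nuclease carries one nuclear localization signal at its N terminus, followed at the C terminus by a second NLS, a triple HA epitope tag and a third NLS. The feature tables annotate the Cas9 ORF and the 3xHA tag but do not call the short NLS motifs individually. The NLSs direct the bacterial protein into the nucleus, while the HA tag allows detection by immunoblotting or immunostaining. The cassette is flanked by attB1 and attB2 sites, a legacy of the Gateway destination backbone, although the insert itself is recorded as assembled by Gibson cloning. An SP6 promoter lies upstream, and T7 (partial) and T3 promoters lie downstream in the reverse orientation.

No guide RNA cassette is annotated, so the guide RNA would have to come from a separate source. The Addgene and depositor sequences are nearly identical in length and give the same feature layout. The plasmid comes from work on orthogonal Cas9-Cas9 chimeras for genome editing.
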