Addgene plasmid #107317: pCSD_1xNLS-SaCas9-1xNLS-3xHA-1xNLS
Purpose: Expresses SaCas9 in mammalian cells
Depositing lab: Scot Wolfe. Depositing organization: University of Massachusetts, Worcester. Publication: Orthogonal Cas9-Cas9 chimeras provide a versatile platform for genome editing. Bolukbasi MF, Liu P, Luk K, Kwok SF, Gupta A, Amrani N, Sontheimer EJ, Zhu LJ, Wolfe SA. Nat Commun. 2018 Nov 19;9(1):4856. doi: 10.1038/s41467-018-07310-x. PubMed 30451839.
Backbone
  Vector backbone: pCSDest2
  Total vector size (bp): 7567
  Vector type: Mammalian Expression, CRISPR
Growth in bacteria
  Bacterial resistance: Ampicillin, 100 μg/mL
  Growth temperature: 37°C
  Growth strain: DH5alpha
  Copy number: High Copy
Gene/Insert
  Gene/Insert name: SaCas9
  Species: S. aureus
  Insert size (bp): 3402
  Promoter: CMV IE94
  Tag / fusion protein: NLS (N terminal on insert); 3xHA and 2xNLS (C terminal on insert)
  Cloning method: Gibson Cloning
  Sequencing primers: 5′ Sp6; 3′ T3
Terms and licenses: Academic/Nonprofit Terms; Industry Terms: Not Available to Industry
How to cite: pCSD_1xNLS-SaCas9-1xNLS-3xHA-1xNLS was a gift from Scot Wolfe (Addgene plasmid # 107317 ; http://n2t.net/addgene:107317 ; RRID:Addgene_107317)
